Addgene plasmid #202041: EF1a-Triplex-28-M13-28-pA
Purpose: Encodes a non-coding transcript expressed from the EF1a promoter that has a 3' UTR containing a MALAT1 triplex, Csy4 binding sites ("28"), and a cloning site for a Cas9 gRNA.
Depositing lab: Darren Cusanovich. Depositing organization: University of Arizona. Publication: Optimization of a Cas12a-Driven Synthetic Gene Regulatory Network System. Kang H, Fitch JC, Varghese RP, Thorne CA, Cusanovich DA. ACS Synth Biol. 2025 May 16;14(5):1732-1744. doi: 10.1021/acssynbio.5c00084. Epub 2025 May 2. PubMed 40316310.
Backbone
  Vector backbone: pGL2-Luc
  Total vector size (bp): 4696
  Vector type: Mammalian Expression
Growth in bacteria
  Bacterial resistance: Ampicillin, 100 μg/mL
  Growth temperature: 37°C
  Growth strain: DH5alpha
  Copy number: High Copy
Gene/Insert
  Gene/Insert name: Triplex-28-M13-28 (noncoding)
  gRNA/shRNA sequence: M13
  Species: Synthetic
Terms and licenses: Academic/Nonprofit Terms; Industry Terms: Not Available to Industry
Depositor comments: Please visit https://doi.org/10.1101/2023.05.08.539911 for bioRxiv preprint.
How to cite: EF1a-Triplex-28-M13-28-pA was a gift from Darren Cusanovich (Addgene plasmid # 202041 ; http://n2t.net/addgene:202041 ; RRID:Addgene_202041)
