[The description below was written by a language model from this plasmid's Addgene catalogue record and pLannotate feature annotations shown in this document.]
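Description:
EF1a-Triplex-28-M13-28-pA is a 4,696 bp mammalian expression plasmid built on the pGL2-Luc backbone. It produces a synthetic, non-coding RNA polymerase II transcript from which a Cas9 guide RNA can be released. In bacteria it is maintained through a high-copy ColE1/pUC-type origin and selected with ampicillin via the β-lactamase gene and its native promoter. An f1 bacteriophage origin is also present. The feature table also lists short fragments of lacZα, KanR, ble, TcR and a bGH poly(A) signal. These appear to be cloning remnants or partial matches rather than functional markers, and no mammalian selection cassette is recorded.

The payload is driven by the strong constitutive human EF-1α promoter. According to the record, the transcript carries a MALAT1 triplex, a structure that generally stabilises the 3′ end of an RNA lacking a poly(A) tail, although this element is not separately annotated in the feature table. Downstream lie two 28-nt CRISPR direct repeat elements, the "28" sites recognised by the Csy4 endoribonuclease. They flank a cloning position occupied by an M13 placeholder sequence and a Streptococcus pyogenes Cas9 gRNA scaffold. An HSV TK polyadenylation signal annotated further downstream presumably corresponds to the "pA" in the name. In this arrangement, Csy4 cleavage at the two repeats would excise a functional guide from the Pol II transcript, while the triplex would protect the upstream fragment after cleavage.

The plasmid was deposited with work on optimising a Cas12a-driven synthetic gene regulatory network. It is suited as a template for inserting a chosen spacer to obtain Pol II-driven, Csy4-processed gRNA expression in mammalian cells.
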