Features (pLannotate 1.2.2; 15 found; start..end, strand, type, name):
    182..1042    -  CDS            AmpR: β-lactamase; bla; confers resistance to ampicillin, carbenicillin, and related antibiotics
   1043..1147    -  promoter       AmpR promoter: bla
   1174..1602    +  rep_origin     f1 ori (sequence partly withheld): f1 bacteriophage origin of replication; arrow indicates direction of (+) strand synthesis
   1634..1701    -  CDS            lacZα (fragment): LacZα fragment of β-galactosidase; lacZ fragment
   1762..2940    +  promoter       EF-1α promoter: strong constitutive promoter for human elongation factor EF-1α
   3056..3109    -  CDS            KanR (fragment): aminoglycoside phosphotransferase; aph(3')-Ia; confers resistance to kanamycin
   3109..3136    +  ncRNA          CRISPR-DR4: Accession: RF01317 - CRISPR RNA direct repeat element
   3170..3245    +  misc_RNA       gRNA scaffold: guide RNA scaffold for the Streptococcus pyogenes CRISPR/Cas9 system
   3253..3280    +  ncRNA          CRISPR-DR4: Accession: RF01317 - CRISPR RNA direct repeat element
   3281..3331    -  CDS            KanR (fragment): aminoglycoside phosphotransferase; aph(3')-Ia; confers resistance to kanamycin
   3369..3521    +  CDS            ble (fragment): BLE_KLEPN - Experimental evidence at protein level: Swiss-Prot protein existence level 1. Binding protein with a strong affinity to the bleomycin family of antibiotics. Binds to CL990; an antimitotic-antibiotic compound. From Klebsiella pneumoniae.
   3580..3627    +  polyA_signal   HSV TK poly(A) signal: herpes simplex virus thymidine kinase polyadenylation signal (Cole and Stacy, 1985)
   3718..3734    -  polyA_signal   bGH poly(A) signal (fragment): bovine growth hormone polyadenylation signal
   3808..3939    +  CDS            TcR (fragment): tetracycline efflux protein; tet; confers resistance to tetracycline
   4119..11      -  rep_origin     ori (across the origin): high-copy-number ColE1/pMB1/pBR322/pUC origin of replication
>Addgene plasmid #202041 | EF1a-Triplex-28-M13-28-pA | addgene full sequence | sequence record 401593 | Addgene NGS Result
AAGGATCTCAAGAAGATCCTTTGATCTTTTCTACGGGGTCTGACGCTCAGTGGAACGAAAACTCACGTTA
AGGGATTTTGGTCATGAGATTATCAAAAAGGATCTTCACCTAGATCCTTTTAAATTAAAAATGAAGTTTT
AAATCAATCTAAAGTATATATGAGTAAACTTGGTCTGACAGTTACCAATGCTTAATCAGTGAGGCACCTA
TCTCAGCGATCTGTCTATTTCGTTCATCCATAGTTGCCTGACTCCCCGTCGTGTAGATAACTACGATACG
GGAGGGCTTACCATCTGGCCCCAGTGCTGCAATGATACCGCGAGACCCACGCTCACCGGCTCCAGATTTA
TCAGCAATAAACCAGCCAGCCGGAAGGGCCGAGCGCAGAAGTGGTCCTGCAACTTTATCCGCCTCCATCC
AGTCTATTAATTGTTGCCGGGAAGCTAGAGTAAGTAGTTCGCCAGTTAATAGTTTGCGCAACGTTGTTGC
CATTGCTACAGGCATCGTGGTGTCACGCTCGTCGTTTGGTATGGCTTCATTCAGCTCCGGTTCCCAACGA
TCAAGGCGAGTTACATGATCCCCCATGTTGTGCAAAAAAGCGGTTAGCTCCTTCGGTCCTCCGATCGTTG
TCAGAAGTAAGTTGGCCGCAGTGTTATCACTCATGGTTATGGCAGCACTGCATAATTCTCTTACTGTCAT
GCCATCCGTAAGATGCTTTTCTGTGACTGGTGAGTACTCAACCAAGTCATTCTGAGAATAGTGTATGCGG
CGACCGAGTTGCTCTTGCCCGGCGTCAATACGGGATAATACCGCGCCACATAGCAGAACTTTAAAAGTGC
TCATCATTGGAAAACGTTCTTCGGGGCGAAAACTCTCAAGGATCTTACCGCTGTTGAGATCCAGTTCGAT
GTAACCCACTCGTGCACCCAACTGATCTTCAGCATCTTTTACTTTCACCAGCGTTTCTGGGTGAGCAAAA
ACAGGAAGGCAAAATGCCGCAAAAAAGGGAATAAGGGCGACACGGAAATGTTGAATACTCATACTCTTCC
TTTTTCAATATTATTGAAGCATTTATCAGGGTTATTGTCTCATGAGCGGATACATATTTGAATGTATTTA
GAAAAATAAACAAATAGGGGTTCCGCGCACATTTCCCCGAAAAGTGCCACCTG
[124 nt withheld, positions 1174-1297]
C
[91 nt withheld, positions 1299-1389]
A
[49 nt withheld, positions 1391-1439]
CCTTTGACGTTGGAGTCCACGTTCTTT
[37 nt withheld, positions 1467-1503]
ACCCTATCTCGGTCTATTCTTTTGATTTATAAGGGATTTTGCCGATTTCGGCCTATTGGTTAAAAAATGA
GCTGATTTAACAAAAATTTAACGCGAATTTTAACAAAATATTAACGCTTACAATTTGCCATTCGCCATTC
AGGCTGCGCAACTGTTGGGAAGGGCGATCGGTGCGGGCCTCTTCGCTATTACGCCAGCCCAAGCTACCAT
GATAAGTAAGTAATATTAAGGTACGGGAGGTACTTGGAGGTACCAATTGGCTCCGGTGCCCGTCAGTGGG
CAGAGCGCACATCGCCCACAGTCCCCGAGAAGTTGGGGGGAGGGGTCGGCAATTGAACCGGTGCCTAGAG
AAGGTGGCGCGGGGTAAACTGGGAAAGTGATGTCGTGTACTGGCTCCGCCTTTTTCCCGAGGGTGGGGGA
GAACCGTATATAAGTGCAGTAGTCGCCGTGAACGTTCTTTTTCGCAACGGGTTTGCCGCCAGAACACAGG
TAAGTGCCGTGTGTGGTTCCCGCGGGCCTGGCCTCTTTACGGGTTATGGCCCTTGCGTGCCTTGAATTAC
TTCCACCTGGCTGCAGTACGTGATTCTTGATCCCGAGCTTCGGGTTGGAAGTGGGTGGGAGAGTTCGAGG
CCTTGCGCTTAAGGAGCCCCTTCGCCTCGTGCTTGAGTTGAGGCCTGGCCTGGGCGCTGGGGCCGCCGCG
TGCGAATCTGGTGGCACCTTCGCGCCTGTCTCGCTGCTTTCGATAAGTCTCTAGCCATTTAAAATTTTTG
ATGACCTGCTGCGACGCTTTTTTTCTGGCAAGATAGTCTTGTAAATGCGGGCCAAGATCTGCACACTGGT
ATTTCGGTTTTTGGGGCCGCGGGCGGCGACGGGGCCCGTGCGTCCCAGCGCACATGTTCGGCGAGGCGGG
GCCTGCGAGCGCGGCCACCGAGAATCGGACGGGGGTAGTCTCAAGCTGGCCGGCCTGCTCTGGTGCCTGG
CCTCGCGCCGCCGTGTATCGCCCCGCCCTGGGCGGCAAGGCTGGCCCGGTCGGCACCAGTTGCGTGAGCG
GAAAGATGGCCGCTTCCCGGCCCTGCTGCAGGGAGCTCAAAATGGAGGACGCGGCGCTCGGGAGAGCGGG
CGGGTGAGTCACCCACACAAAGGAAAAGGGCCTTTCCGTCCTCAGCCGTCGCTTCATGTGACTCCACGGA
GTACCGGGCGCCGTCCAGGCACCTCGATTAGTTCTCGAGCTTTTGGAGTACGTCGTCTTTAGGTTGGGGG
GAGGGGTTTTATGCGATGGAGTTTCCCCACACTGAGTGGGTGGAGACTGAAGTTAGGCCAGCTTGGCACT
TGATGTAATTCTCCTTGGAATTTGCCCTTTTTGAGTTTGGATCTTGGTTCATTCTCAAGCCTCAGACAGT
GGTTCAAAGTTTTTTTCTTCCATTTCAGGTGTCGTGAGGTCTAGACGATTCGTCAGTAGGGTTGTAAAGG
TTTTTCTTTTCCTGAGAAAACAACCTTTTGTTTTCTCAGGTTTTGCTTTTTGGCCTTTCCCTAGCTTTAA
AAAAAAAAAAGCAAAACTCACCGAGGCAGTTCCATAGGATGGCAAGATCCTGGTATTGGTCTGCGAGTTC
ACTGCCGTATAGGCAGCTAAGAAAGCAGGTGCAGGAAACAGCTATGACCACCTGCTGTTTTAGAGCTAGA
AATAGCAAGTTAAAATAAGGCTAGTCCGTTATCAACTTGAAAAAGTGGCACCGAGTCGGTGCTTTTTTTC
GTTCACTGCCGTATAGGCAGCTAAGAAACAAACAGGAATCGAATGCAACCGGCGCAGGAACACTGCCAGC
GCATCAACCCCGGGATGCTAGCTAAGCGGGACTCTGGGGTTCGAAATGACCGACCAAGCGACGCCCAACC
TGCCATCACGAGATTTCGATTCCACCGCCGCCTTCTATGAAAGGTTGGGCTTCGGAATCGTTTTCCGGGA
CGCCGGCTGGATGATCCTCCAGCGCGGGGATCTCATGCTGGAGTTCTTCGCCCACCCTAGGGGGAGGCTA
ACTGAAACACGGAAGGAGACAATACCGGAAGGAACCCGCGCTATGACGGCAATAAAAAGACAGAATAAAA
CGCACGGTGTTGGGTCGTTTGTTCATAAACGCGGGGTTCGGTCCCAGGGCTGGCACTCTGTCGATACCCC
ACCGAGACGCCATTGGGGCCAATACGCCCGCGTTTCTTCCTTTTCCCCACCCCACCCCCCAAGTTCGGGT
GAAGGCCCAGGGCTCGCAGCCAACGTCGGGGCGGCAGGCCCTGCCATAGCCTCAGCTCGAGTATGTCGAC
CGATGCCCTTGAGAGCCTTCAACCCAGTCAGCTCCTTCCGGTGGGCGCGGGGCATGACTATCGTCGCCGC
ACTTATGACTGTCTTCTTTATCATGCAACTCGTAGGACAGGTGCCGGCAGCGCTCTTCCGCTTCCTCGCT
CACTGACTCGCTGCGCTCGGTCGTTCGGCTGCGGCGAGCGGTATCAGCTCACTCAAAGGCGGTAATACGG
TTATCCACAGAATCAGGGGATAACGCAGGAAAGAACATGTGAGCAAAAGGCCAGCAAAAGGCCAGGAACC
GTAAAAAGGCCGCGTTGCTGGCGTTTTTCCATAGGCTCCGCCCCCCTGACGAGCATCACAAAAATCGACG
CTCAAGTCAGAGGTGGCGAAACCCGACAGGACTATAAAGATACCAGGCGTTTCCCCCTGGAAGCTCCCTC
GTGCGCTCTCCTGTTCCGACCCTGCCGCTTACCGGATACCTGTCCGCCTTTCTCCCTTCGGGAAGCGTGG
CGCTTTCTCATAGCTCACGCTGTAGGTATCTCAGTTCGGTGTAGGTCGTTCGCTCCAAGCTGGGCTGTGT
GCACGAACCCCCCGTTCAGCCCGACCGCTGCGCCTTATCCGGTAACTATCGTCTTGAGTCCAACCCGGTA
AGACACGACTTATCGCCACTGGCAGCAGCCACTGGTAACAGGATTAGCAGAGCGAGGTATGTAGGCGGTG
CTACAGAGTTCTTGAAGTGGTGGCCTAACTACGGCTACACTAGAAGAACAGTATTTGGTATCTGCGCTCT
GCTGAAGCCAGTTACCTTCGGAAAAAGAGTTGGTAGCTCTTGATCCGGCAAACAAACCACCGCTGGTAGC
GGTGGTTTTTTTGTTTGCAAGCAGCAGATTACGCGCAGAAAAA
